Addgene plasmid #141658: TFORF0672
Purpose: Lentiviral vector for overexpressing the ZNF827 transcription factor ORF with a unique 24-bp barcode. Barcodes facilitate identification of transcription factors in pooled screens.
Depositing lab: Feng Zhang. Depositing organization: Broad Institute. Publication: A transcription factor atlas of directed differentiation. Joung J, Ma S, Tay T, Geiger-Schuller KR, Kirchgatterer PC, Verdine VK, Guo B, Arias-Garcia MA, Allen WE, Singh A, Kuksenko O, Abudayyeh OO, Gootenberg JS, Fu Z, Macrae RK, Buenrostro JD, Regev A, Zhang F. Cell. 2023 Jan 5;186(1):209-229.e26. doi: 10.1016/j.cell.2022.11.026. PubMed 36608654.
Backbone
  Vector backbone: pLX_TRC317
  Backbone manufacturer: Broad Institute Genetic Perturbation Platform
  Backbone size w/o insert (bp): 8264
  Vector type: Mammalian Expression, Lentiviral
  Selectable markers: Puromycin
Growth in bacteria
  Bacterial resistance: Ampicillin, 100 μg/mL
  Growth temperature: 37°C
  Growth strain: NEB Stable
  Copy number: High Copy
Gene/Insert
  Gene/Insert name: ZNF827
  Species: H. sapiens (human)
  Insert size (bp): 3347
  Entrez Gene: ZNF827
  Promoter: EF1a
  Cloning method: Unknown
  Sequencing primers: 5′ GGGTGGAGACTGAAGTTAGGCCAG; 3′ CACATAGCGTAAAAGGAGCAACATAG
Terms and licenses: Academic/Nonprofit Terms; Industry Terms: Not Available to Industry
Depositor comments: NM_001306215,ENST00000508784 . The transcription factor ORF portion of this plasmid was synthesized by Genewiz. Please test multiple small colonies in case of plasmid recombination. To make this collection available in a timely manner, a portion of this collection was not fully sequenced by Addgene. If an Addgene verified full plasmid sequence is not available, please contact us prior to placing an order to request the full sequence.
How to cite: TFORF0672 was a gift from Feng Zhang (Addgene plasmid # 141658 ; http://n2t.net/addgene:141658 ; RRID:Addgene_141658)
