[The description below was written by a language model from this plasmid's Addgene catalogue record and pLannotate feature annotations shown in this document.]
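Description:
TFORF0672 is a third-generation-style, self-inactivating lentiviral expression plasmid built on the pLX_TRC317 backbone from the Broad Institute Genetic Perturbation Platform. It is designed to overexpress the human zinc-finger transcription factor ZNF827 in mammalian cells. In bacteria it is maintained through a high-copy ColE1/pUC-type origin and selected with ampicillin via the β-lactamase gene. An f1 origin and remnants of a lac/lacZα cloning region flanked by T7 and T3 promoters also sit in the plasmid backbone. The depositor notes that the plasmid may recombine during propagation, as is common for LTR-containing vectors, and a recombination-limiting strain is recorded for growth.

The viral genome is transcribed from an RSV promoter fused to a truncated HIV-1 5' LTR. This is followed by the Ψ packaging signal with a partial gag sequence, the Rev response element for nuclear export of the full-length RNA, and a cPPT/CTS element. It ends with a ΔU3 3' LTR, which disables LTR promoter activity after integration, and a downstream SV40 polyadenylation signal. Two expression units lie within the genome. An SV40 early promoter/origin region precedes the puromycin N-acetyltransferase gene, allowing selection of transduced cells. A full EF-1α promoter drives the ZNF827 ORF, which was synthesised commercially, and a WPRE downstream enhances transcript stability and expression. The catalogue entry describes a unique 24-bp barcode associated with the ORF, but the feature table does not annotate it. A short U6 promoter fragment is called between the ORF and the WPRE. The plasmid belongs to a barcoded transcription factor ORF collection intended for pooled overexpression screens, such as directed differentiation studies, in which the barcode identifies the factor each cell received.
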