Features (pLannotate 1.2.2; 31 found; start..end, strand, type, name):
      5..231     +  promoter       RSV promoter: Rous sarcoma virus enhancer/promoter
    232..412     +  LTR            5' LTR (truncated): truncated 5' long terminal repeat (LTR) from HIV-1
    459..584     +  misc_feature   HIV-1 Ψ: packaging signal of human immunodeficiency virus type 1
    568..931     +  CDS            HIV-1 gag (fragment): gag protein from human immunodeficiency virus 1; gag
   1077..1310    +  misc_feature   RRE: The Rev response element (RRE) of HIV-1 allows for Rev-dependent mRNA export from the nucleus to the cytoplasm.
   1687..1713    +  CDS            Rev (fragment): human immunodeficiency virus 1 (HIV-1) Rev protein; rev; enhances nuclear export of unspliced and incompletely spliced viral mRNAs
   1720..1743    +  promoter       SV40 promoter (fragment): SV40 early promoter
   1744..1815    +  promoter       SV40 promoter (fragment): SV40 enhancer and early promoter
   1839..1974    +  rep_origin     SV40 ori: SV40 origin of replication
   2020..2616    +  CDS            PuroR (fragment): puromycin N-acetyltransferase; pac from Streptomyces; confers resistance to puromycin
   2665..2782    +  misc_feature   cPPT/CTS: central polypurine tract and central termination sequence of HIV-1
   2847..2913    +  CDS            small t antigen (fragment): SV40 (simian virus 40) small t antigen
   2920..4098    +  promoter       EF-1α promoter: strong constitutive promoter for human elongation factor EF-1α
   4115..7357    +  CDS            ZNF827: ZN827_HUMAN - Experimental evidence at protein level: Swiss-Prot protein existence level 1. May be involved in transcriptional regulation. From Homo sapiens (Human).
   7373..7426    +  promoter       U6 promoter (fragment): RNA polymerase III promoter for human U6 snRNA
   7468..8056    +  misc_feature   WPRE: woodchuck hepatitis virus posttranscriptional regulatory element
   8107..8126    +  misc_feature   cPPT/CTS (fragment): central polypurine tract and central termination sequence of HIV-1
   8128..8361    +  LTR            3' LTR (ΔU3): self-inactivating 3' long terminal repeat (LTR) from HIV-1
   8439..8560    +  polyA_signal   SV40 poly(A) signal: SV40 polyadenylation signal
   8600..8735    +  rep_origin     SV40 ori: SV40 origin of replication
   8756..8774    -  promoter       T7 promoter: promoter for bacteriophage T7 RNA polymerase
   8782..8937    +  CDS            lacZα (fragment): LacZα fragment of β-galactosidase; lacZ fragment
   8942..9370    +  rep_origin     f1 ori (sequence partly withheld): f1 bacteriophage origin of replication; arrow indicates direction of (+) strand synthesis
   9423..9527    +  promoter       AmpR promoter: bla
   9528..10388   +  CDS            AmpR: β-lactamase; bla; confers resistance to ampicillin, carbenicillin, and related antibiotics
  10559..11147   +  rep_origin     ori: high-copy-number ColE1/pMB1/pBR322/pUC origin of replication
  11330..11422   +  CDS            lacI (fragment): lac repressor; lacI; The lac repressor binds to the lac operator to inhibit transcription in E. coli. This inhibition can be relieved by adding lactose or isopropyl-β-D-thiogalactopyranoside (IPTG).
  11435..11456   +  protein_bind   CAP binding site: CAP binding activates transcription in the presence of cAMP. E. coli catabolite activator protein
  11471..11501   +  promoter       lac promoter: promoter for the E. coli lac operon
  11505..11527   +  protein_bind   lac operator (fragment): The lac repressor binds to the lac operator to inhibit transcription in E. coli. This inhibition can be relieved by adding lactose or isopropyl-β-D-thiogalactopyranoside (IPTG). lac repressor encoded by lacI
  11570..11588   +  promoter       T3 promoter: promoter for bacteriophage T3 RNA polymerase
>Addgene plasmid #141658 | TFORF0672 | addgene full sequence | sequence record 400324 | Addgene NGS Result
TTAATGTAGTCTTATGCAATACTCTTGTAGTCTTGCAACATGGTAACGATGAGTTAGCAACATGCCTTAC
AAGGAGAGAAAAAGCACCGTGCATGCCGATTGGTGGAAGTAAGGTGGTACGATCGTGCCTTATTAGGAAG
GCAACAGACGGGTCTGACATGGATTGGACGAACCACTGAATTGCCGCATTGCAGAGATATTGTATTTAAG
TGCCTAGCTCGATACATAAACGGGTCTCTCTGGTTAGACCAGATCTGAGCCTGGGAGCTCTCTGGCTAAC
TAGGGAACCCACTGCTTAAGCCTCAATAAAGCTTGCCTTGAGTGCTTCAAGTAGTGTGTGCCCGTCTGTT
GTGTGACTCTGGTAACTAGAGATCCCTCAGACCCTTTTAGTCAGTGTGGAAAATCTCTAGCAGTGGCGCC
CGAACAGGGACTTGAAAGCGAAAGGGAAACCAGAGGAGCTCTCTCGACGCAGGACTCGGCTTGCTGAAGC
GCGCACGGCAAGAGGCGAGGGGCGGCGACTGGTGAGTACGCCAAAAATTTTGACTAGCGGAGGCTAGAAG
GAGAGAGATGGGTGCGAGAGCGTCAGTATTAAGCGGGGGAGAATTAGATCGCGATGGGAAAAAATTCGGT
TAAGGCCAGGGGGAAAGAAAAAATATAAATTAAAACATATAGTATGGGCAAGCAGGGAGCTAGAACGATT
CGCAGTTAATCCTGGCCTGTTAGAAACATCAGAAGGCTGTAGACAAATACTGGGACAGCTACAACCATCC
CTTCAGACAGGATCAGAAGAACTTAGATCATTATATAATACAGTAGCAACCCTCTATTGTGTGCATCAAA
GGATAGAGATAAAAGACACCAAGGAAGCTTTAGACAAGATAGAGGAAGAGCAAAACAAAAGTAAGACCAC
CGCACAGCAAGCGGCCGCTGATCTTCAGACCTGGAGGAGGAGATATGAGGGACAATTGGAGAAGTGAATT
ATATAAATATAAAGTAGTAAAAATTGAACCATTAGGAGTAGCACCCACCAAGGCAAAGAGAAGAGTGGTG
CAGAGAGAAAAAAGAGCAGTGGGAATAGGAGCTTTGTTCCTTGGGTTCTTGGGAGCAGCAGGAAGCACTA
TGGGCGCAGCGTCAATGACGCTGACGGTACAGGCCAGACAATTATTGTCTGGTATAGTGCAGCAGCAGAA
CAATTTGCTGAGGGCTATTGAGGCGCAACAGCATCTGTTGCAACTCACAGTCTGGGGCATCAAGCAGCTC
CAGGCAAGAATCCTGGCTGTGGAAAGATACCTAAAGGATCAACAGCTCCTGGGGATTTGGGGTTGCTCTG
GAAAACTCATTTGCACCACTGCTGTGCCTTGGAATGCTAGTTGGAGTAATAAATCTCTGGAACAGATTTG
GAATCACACGACCTGGATGGAGTGGGACAGAGAAATTAACAATTACACAAGCTTAATACACTCCTTAATT
GAAGAATCGCAAAACCAGCAAGAAAAGAATGAACAAGAATTATTGGAATTAGATAAATGGGCAAGTTTGT
GGAATTGGTTTAACATAACAAATTGGCTGTGGTATATAAAATTATTCATAATGATAGTAGGAGGCTTGGT
AGGTTTAAGAATAGTTTTTGCTGTACTTTCTATAGTGAATAGAGTTAGGCAGGGATATTCACCATTATCG
TTTCAGACCCACCTCCCAACCCCGAGGGGACCCATGCATTGCATCTCAATTAGTCAGCAACCAGGTGTGG
AAAGTCCCCAGGCTCCCCAGCAGGCAGAAGTATGCAAAGCATGCGTCTCAATTAGTCAGCAACCATAGTC
CCGCCCCTAACTCCGCCCATCCCGCCCCTAACTCCGCCCAGTTCCGCCCATTCTCCGCCCCATGGCTGAC
TAATTTTTTTTATTTATGCAGAGGCCGAGGCCGCCTCGGCCTCTGAGCTATTCCAGAAGTAGTGAGGAGG
CTTTTTTGGAGGCCTAGGCTTTTGCAAAAAGCTTTCTAGAGGTACCACCGGAGCTTACCATGACCGAGTA
CAAGCCCACGGTGCGCCTCGCCACCCGCGACGACGTCCCCAGGGCCGTACGCACCCTCGCCGCCGCGTTC
GCCGACTACCCCGCCACGCGCCACACCGTCGATCCGGACCGCCACATCGAGCGGGTCACCGAGCTGCAAG
AACTCTTCCTCACGCGCGTCGGGCTCGACATCGGCAAGGTGTGGGTCGCGGACGACGGCGCCGCCGTGGC
GGTCTGGACCACGCCGGAGAGCGTCGAAGCGGGGGCGGTGTTCGCCGAGATCGGCCCGCGCATGGCCGAG
TTGAGCGGTTCCCGGCTGGCCGCGCAGCAACAGATGGAAGGCCTCCTGGCGCCGCACCGGCCCAAGGAGC
CCGCGTGGTTCCTGGCCACCGTCGGCGTCTCGCCCGACCACCAGGGCAAGGGTCTGGGCAGCGCCGTCGT
GCTCCCCGGAGTGGAGGCGGCCGAGCGCGCCGGGGTGCCCGCCTTCCTGGAGACCTCCGCGCCCCGCAAC
CTCCCCTTCTACGAGCGGCTCGGCTTCACCGTCACCGCCGACGTCGAGGTGCCCGAAGGACCGCGCACCT
GGTGCATGACCCGCAAGCCCGGTGCCAGTTAACGAATTCTAGATCTTGAGACAAATGGCAGTATTCATCC
ACAATTTTAAAAGAAAAGGGGGGATTGGGGGGTACAGTGCAGGGGAAAGAATAGTAGACATAATAGCAAC
AGACATACAAACTAAAGAATTACAAAAACAAATTACAAAAATTCAAAATTTTCGGGTTTATTACAGGGAC
AGCAGAGATCCACTTTGGCGCCGGCTCGAGGCCTGCAGGTGCAAAGATGGATAAAGTTTTAAACAGAGAG
GAATCTTTGCAGCTAATGGACCTTCTAGGTCTTGAAAGGAGTGGGAATTGGCTCCGGTGCCCGTCAGTGG
GCAGAGCGCACATCGCCCACAGTCCCCGAGAAGTTGGGGGGAGGGGTCGGCAATTGAACCGGTGCCTAGA
GAAGGTGGCGCGGGGTAAACTGGGAAAGTGATGTCGTGTACTGGCTCCGCCTTTTTCCCGAGGGTGGGGG
AGAACCGTATATAAGTGCAGTAGTCGCCGTGAACGTTCTTTTTCGCAACGGGTTTGCCGCCAGAACACAG
GTAAGTGCCGTGTGTGGTTCCCGCGGGCCTGGCCTCTTTACGGGTTATGGCCCTTGCGTGCCTTGAATTA
CTTCCACCTGGCTGCAGTACGTGATTCTTGATCCCGAGCTTCGGGTTGGAAGTGGGTGGGAGAGTTCGAG
GCCTTGCGCTTAAGGAGCCCCTTCGCCTCGTGCTTGAGTTGAGGCCTGGCCTGGGCGCTGGGGCCGCCGC
GTGCGAATCTGGTGGCACCTTCGCGCCTGTCTCGCTGCTTTCGATAAGTCTCTAGCCATTTAAAATTTTT
GATGACCTGCTGCGACGCTTTTTTTCTGGCAAGATAGTCTTGTAAATGCGGGCCAAGATCTGCACACTGG
TATTTCGGTTTTTGGGGCCGCGGGCGGCGACGGGGCCCGTGCGTCCCAGCGCACATGTTCGGCGAGGCGG
GGCCTGCGAGCGCGGCCACCGAGAATCGGACGGGGGTAGTCTCAAGCTGGCCGGCCTGCTCTGGTGCCTG
GCCTCGCGCCGCCGTGTATCGCCCCGCCCTGGGCGGCAAGGCTGGCCCGGTCGGCACCAGTTGCGTGAGC
GGAAAGATGGCCGCTTCCCGGCCCTGCTGCAGGGAGCTCAAAATGGAGGACGCGGCGCTCGGGAGAGCGG
GCGGGTGAGTCACCCACACAAAGGAAAAGGGCCTTTCCGTCCTCAGCCGTCGCTTCATGTGACTCCACGG
AGTACCGGGCGCCGTCCAGGCACCTCGATTAGTTCTCGAGCTTTTGGAGTACGTCGTCTTTAGGTTGGGG
GGAGGGGTTTTATGCGATGGAGTTTCCCCACACTGAGTGGGTGGAGACTGAAGTTAGGCCAGCTTGGCAC
TTGATGTAATTCTCCTTGGAATTTGCCCTTTTTGAGTTTGGATCTTGGTTCATTCTCAAGCCTCAGACAG
TGGTTCAAAGTTTTTTTCTTCCATTTCAGGTGTCGTGAGGCTAGCACCGCCACCATGCCCAGGAGGAAGC
AGGAGCAGCCCAAGCGCCTTCCCTCACATGTTAGTAGGCAGGAAGAGGCGGAGGGAGAGCTCAGTGAAGG
AGAACACTGGTATGGAAACTCTTCAGAGACTCCGTCAGAAGCATCCTATGGGGAAGTCCAGGAGAACTAT
AAGTTGTCTCTGGAGGACCGGATCCAGGAGCAGTCCACGTCCCCGGACACCTCCTTGGGAAGCACGACTC
CCAGCAGCCACACGTTGGAGCTGGTGGCACTGGACAGTGAGGTCCTGCGAGACTCACTGCAGTGTCAAGA
TCACCTTTCCCCGGGAGTGTCTTCTTTGTGTGACGATGACCCAGGCTCCAACAAGCCCCTGAGCAGCAAT
TTGAGGCGGCTGCTGGAGGCTGGTTCCCTCAAACTCGATGCTGCAGCCACGGCTAATGGCAGAGTGGAGT
CCCCCGTAAACGTTGGCTCGAACCTCTCCTTTTCCCCGCCTTCCCACCACGCCCAGCAGCTCAGTGTTCT
GGCCAGGAAGTTGGCCGAGAAGCAGGAACAGAATGACCAATACACTCCAAGTAACCGTTTTATATGGAAT
CAAGGTAAGTGGTTGCCAAACTCAACCACCACCTGCAGCTTGTCTCCGGATTCAGCCATCCTAAAACTGA
AAGCTGCAGCCAATGCCGTTCTGCAGGACAAATCTCTCACCAGGACTGAGGAGACCATGCGATTTGAGTC
CTTTTCCTCCCCTTTTAGCTCCCAGTCTGCCAGTTCTACCTTGGCCGCTTTGTCCAAGAAGGTCAGTGAA
AGAAGTTTGACTCCTGGTCAGGAGCACCCTCCACCGGCCAGCTCCTTCCTTTCCCTGGCTTCTATGACCT
CCTCAGCGGCCCTTCTGAAGGAGGTGGCCGCAAGGGCTGCGGGCAGTCTTCTGGCTGAGAAATCATCGCT
GCTGCCTGAGGACCCTCTACCGCCCCCGCCTTCAGAGAAGAAACCAGAAAAAGTCACTCCGCCACCTCCA
CCGCCACCTCCACCACCTCCACCACCACCACCACAATCCCTGGAATTATTATTACTCCCAGTTCCTAAGG
GAAGAGTTTCTAAACCCTCCAATTCAGCCTCAGAAGAGGAAAGTGGAAAGCCTTTCCAGTGTCCAATATG
TGGTTTGGTTATTAAAAGGAAGAGTTACTGGAAGCGGCACATGGTGATTCACACAGGTTTAAAAAGTCAT
CAGTGTCCGCTCTGTCCATTCCGGTGTGCTCGCAAGGACAATCTCAAATCCCACATGAAGGTTCATCAGC
ACCAGGATCGGGGAGAGACCTTTCAGTGCCAGCTGTGCCCTTTTACTTCCTCACGCCACTTCAGCCTGAA
ACTCCACATGCGTTGCCATCAGCACTTCCTGAGGACAGAAGCCAAGGTGAAGGAGGAGATCCCAGACCCA
GATGTCAAGGGATCTCCCCACCTCAGTGACAGTGCCTGCCTGGGGCAGCAAAGGGAAGGAGGAGGGACAG
AGCTAGTGGGGACCATGATGACGTCTAACACTCCAGAGAGGACTAGCCAGGGAGGGGCTGGCGTCTCGCC
TTTGCTGGTGAAGGAGGAACCCAAGGAAGATAACGGCCTGCCCACCTCCTTTACTTTGAATGCTGCCGAC
AGGCCCGCCAACCACACAAAGCTGAAAGACCCCTCCGAGTATGTGGCCAACAGTGCGTCAGCATTGTTCA
GCCAGGACATCTCTGTTAAGATGGCGTCTGATTTTCTCATGAAGCTGTCAGCTGCAAATCAGAAGGAGCC
CATGAATCTTAATTTTAAAGTGAAAGAGGAGCCTAAGGAAGGGGAGTCCCTAAGCACGACTTTGCCTCGG
TCCAGCTATGTGTTCAGCCCGGAATCTGAAGTGTCAGCCCCAGGCGTCTCTGAGGACGCACTAAAGCCCC
AGGAAGGGAAGGGAAGTGTGCTAAGGCGGGATGTGTCAGTCAAAGCAGCCTCTGAACTTCTCATGAAACT
CTCAGCGGAAAGCTACAAGGAAACACAGATGGTGAAGATTAAAGAGGAACCCATGGAGGTTGACATCCAG
GACTCCCATGTCTCGATATCACCCAGCCGGAATGTTGGCTACAGCACTTTAATCGGGCGAGAGAAAACCG
AACCCTTACAGAAGATGCCAGAGGGCAGAGTACCCCCAGAGAGAAACCTCTTCAGTCAGGATATCTCTGT
GAAAATGGCTTCCGAGCTCCTCTTTCAACTGTCAGAAAAAGTGAGCAAAGAGCACAATCATACAAAAGAA
AACACCATCCGGACCACGACCAGCCCTTTCTTTTCAGAAGACACATTTAGACAATCACCATTCACCTCCA
ATTCAAAAGAACTGCTGCCCAGTGACTCCGTGCTGCACGGAAGAATATCAGCTCCAGAAACAGAAAAGAT
AGTCCTAGAGGCAGGAAATGGATTACCATCCTGGAAATTCAATGACCAGCTTTTTCCCTGTGACGTGTGT
GGGAAAGTGTTTGGCCGACAGCAGACATTGTCCCGACACCTCTCGCTGCACACAGAGGAAAGAAAATACA
AATGCCACTTGTGCCCCTATGCTGCTAAGTGCCGTGCAAATCTGAACCAGCACTTGACCGTCCATTCCGT
GAAGCTGGTGAGTACAGACACCGAGGACATTGTCAGCGCCGTCACCTCTGAAGGCAGTGATGGGAAGAAA
CATCCTTATTATTACAGTTGTCACGTGTGTGGATTTGAGACCGAGCTCAATGTCCAGTTTGTCAGCCACA
TGTCACTCCACGTGGACAAGGAGCAGTGGATGTTTTCGATCTGCTGCACTGCCTGCGACTTCGTCACCAT
GGAGGAAGCAGAGATAAAGACTCACATTGGCACCAAGCACACAGGGGAAGACAGGAAGACCCCCAGCGAA
TCAAATAGCCCCTCTTCATCCTCCCTCTCAGCTCTGAGTGATTCAGCCAACAGCAAAGATGATTCAGATG
GCTCCCAGAAAAACAAGGGCGGGAACAATCTGCTGGTCATCTCTGTCATGCCTGGGAGCCAGCCCTCACT
GAACAGTGAGGAAAAGCCAGAGAAAGGGTTCGAATGTGTTTTTTGCAACTTTGTCTGCAAGACGAAGAAC
ATGTTTGAGCGTCATCTGCAGATACACCTCATCACCCGGATGTTTGAGTGTGATGTGTGCCACAAGTTCA
TGAAGACCCCCGAACAGCTGCTGGAGCATAAGAAATGCCACACTGTCCCCACCGGTGGGCTCAACTCAGG
ACAGTGGTAGTAATGAACTAGTCCGTAACTTGAAAGTATTTCGATTTCTTGGCTTTATATATCTTGTGGA
AAGGACGATTCCAAGAGGGCCTGTTTACGTCTACGCGTTAAGTCGACAATCAACCTCTGGATTACAAAAT
TTGTGAAAGATTGACTGGTATTCTTAACTATGTTGCTCCTTTTACGCTATGTGGATACGCTGCTTTAATG
CCTTTGTATCATGCTATTGCTTCCCGTATGGCTTTCATTTTCTCCTCCTTGTATAAATCCTGGTTGCTGT
CTCTTTATGAGGAGTTGTGGCCCGTTGTCAGGCAACGTGGCGTGGTGTGCACTGTGTTTGCTGACGCAAC
CCCCACTGGTTGGGGCATTGCCACCACCTGTCAGCTCCTTTCCGGGACTTTCGCTTTCCCCCTCCCTATT
GCCACGGCGGAACTCATCGCCGCCTGCCTTGCCCGCTGCTGGACAGGGGCTCGGCTGTTGGGCACTGACA
ATTCCGTGGTGTTGTCGGGGAAATCATCGTCCTTTCCTTGGCTGCTCGCCTGTGTTGCCACCTGGATTCT
GCGCGGGACGTCCTTCTGCTACGTCCCTTCGGCCCTCAATCCAGCGGACCTTCCTTCCCGCGGCCTGCTG
CCGGCTCTGCGGCCTCTTCCGCGTCTTCGCCTTCGCCCTCAGACGAGTCGGATCTCCCTTTGGGCCGCCT
CCCCGCGTCGACTTTAAGACCAATGACTTACAAGGCAGCTGTAGATCTTAGCCACTTTTTAAAAGAAAAG
GGGGGACTGGAAGGGCTAATTCACTCCCAACGAAGACAAGATCTGCTTTTTGCTTGTACTGGGTCTCTCT
GGTTAGACCAGATCTGAGCCTGGGAGCTCTCTGGCTAACTAGGGAACCCACTGCTTAAGCCTCAATAAAG
CTTGCCTTGAGTGCTTCAAGTAGTGTGTGCCCGTCTGTTGTGTGACTCTGGTAACTAGAGATCCCTCAGA
CCCTTTTAGTCAGTGTGGAAAATCTCTAGCAGTACGTATAGTAGTTCATGTCATCTTATTATTCAGTATT
TATAACTTGCAAAGAAATGAATATCAGAGAGTGAGAGGAACTTGTTTATTGCAGCTTATAATGGTTACAA
ATAAAGCAATAGCATCACAAATTTCACAAATAAAGCATTTTTTTCACTGCATTCTAGTTGTGGTTTGTCC
AAACTCATCAATGTATCTTATCATGTCTGGCTCTAGCTATCCCGCCCCTAACTCCGCCCATCCCGCCCCT
AACTCCGCCCAGTTCCGCCCATTCTCCGCCCCATGGCTGACTAATTTTTTTTATTTATGCAGAGGCCGAG
GCCGCCTCGGCCTCTGAGCTATTCCAGAAGTAGTGAGGAGGCTTTTTTGGAGGCCTAGGGACGTACCCAA
TTCGCCCTATAGTGAGTCGTATTACGCGCGCTCACTGGCCGTCGTTTTACAACGTCGTGACTGGGAAAAC
CCTGGCGTTACCCAACTTAATCGCCTTGCAGCACATCCCCCTTTCGCCAGCTGGCGTAATAGCGAAGAGG
CCCGCACCGATCGCCCTTCCCAACAGTTGCGCAGCCTGAATGGCGAATGGG
[124 nt withheld, positions 8942-9065]
C
[91 nt withheld, positions 9067-9157]
A
[49 nt withheld, positions 9159-9207]
CCTTTGACGTTGGAGTCCACGTTCTTT
[37 nt withheld, positions 9235-9271]
ACCCTATCTCGGTCTATTCTTTTGATTTATAAGGGATTTTGCCGATTTCGGCCTATTGGTTAAAAAATGA
GCTGATTTAACAAAAATTTAACGCGAATTTTAACAAAATATTAACGCTTACAATTTAGGTGGCACTTTTC
GGGGAAATGTGCGCGGAACCCCTATTTGTTTATTTTTCTAAATACATTCAAATATGTATCCGCTCATGAG
ACAATAACCCTGATAAATGCTTCAATAATATTGAAAAAGGAAGAGTATGAGTATTCAACATTTCCGTGTC
GCCCTTATTCCCTTTTTTGCGGCATTTTGCCTTCCTGTTTTTGCTCACCCAGAAACGCTGGTGAAAGTAA
AAGATGCTGAAGATCAGTTGGGTGCACGAGTGGGTTACATCGAACTGGATCTCAACAGCGGTAAGATCCT
TGAGAGTTTTCGCCCCGAAGAACGTTTTCCAATGATGAGCACTTTTAAAGTTCTGCTATGTGGCGCGGTA
TTATCCCGTATTGACGCCGGGCAAGAGCAACTCGGTCGCCGCATACACTATTCTCAGAATGACTTGGTTG
AGTACTCACCAGTCACAGAAAAGCATCTTACGGATGGCATGACAGTAAGAGAATTATGCAGTGCTGCCAT
AACCATGAGTGATAACACTGCGGCCAACTTACTTCTGACAACGATCGGAGGACCGAAGGAGCTAACCGCT
TTTTTGCACAACATGGGGGATCATGTAACTCGCCTTGATCGTTGGGAACCGGAGCTGAATGAAGCCATAC
CAAACGACGAGCGTGACACCACGATGCCTGTAGCAATGGCAACAACGTTGCGCAAACTATTAACTGGCGA
ACTACTTACTCTAGCTTCCCGGCAACAATTAATAGACTGGATGGAGGCGGATAAAGTTGCAGGACCACTT
CTGCGCTCGGCCCTTCCGGCTGGCTGGTTTATTGCTGATAAATCTGGAGCCGGTGAGCGTGGGTCTCGCG
GTATCATTGCAGCACTGGGGCCAGATGGTAAGCCCTCCCGTATCGTAGTTATCTACACGACGGGGAGTCA
GGCAACTATGGATGAACGAAATAGACAGATCGCTGAGATAGGTGCCTCACTGATTAAGCATTGGTAACTG
TCAGACCAAGTTTACTCATATATACTTTAGATTGATTTAAAACTTCATTTTTAATTTAAAAGGATCTAGG
TGAAGATCCTTTTTGATAATCTCATGACCAAAATCCCTTAACGTGAGTTTTCGTTCCACTGAGCGTCAGA
CCCCGTAGAAAAGATCAAAGGATCTTCTTGAGATCCTTTTTTTCTGCGCGTAATCTGCTGCTTGCAAACA
AAAAAACCACCGCTACCAGCGGTGGTTTGTTTGCCGGATCAAGAGCTACCAACTCTTTTTCCGAAGGTAA
CTGGCTTCAGCAGAGCGCAGATACCAAATACTGTTCTTCTAGTGTAGCCGTAGTTAGGCCACCACTTCAA
GAACTCTGTAGCACCGCCTACATACCTCGCTCTGCTAATCCTGTTACCAGTGGCTGCTGCCAGTGGCGAT
AAGTCGTGTCTTACCGGGTTGGACTCAAGACGATAGTTACCGGATAAGGCGCAGCGGTCGGGCTGAACGG
GGGGTTCGTGCACACAGCCCAGCTTGGAGCGAACGACCTACACCGAACTGAGATACCTACAGCGTGAGCT
ATGAGAAAGCGCCACGCTTCCCGAAGGGAGAAAGGCGGACAGGTATCCGGTAAGCGGCAGGGTCGGAACA
GGAGAGCGCACGAGGGAGCTTCCAGGGGGAAACGCCTGGTATCTTTATAGTCCTGTCGGGTTTCGCCACC
TCTGACTTGAGCGTCGATTTTTGTGATGCTCGTCAGGGGGGCGGAGCCTATGGAAAAACGCCAGCAACGC
GGCCTTTTTACGGTTCCTGGCCTTTTGCTGGCCTTTTGCTCACATGTTCTTTCCTGCGTTATCCCCTGAT
TCTGTGGATAACCGTATTACCGCCTTTGAGTGAGCTGATACCGCTCGCCGCAGCCGAACGACCGAGCGCA
GCGAGTCAGTGAGCGAGGAAGCGGAAGAGCGCCCAATACGCAAACCGCCTCTCCCCGCGCGTTGGCCGAT
TCATTAATGCAGCTGGCACGACAGGTTTCCCGACTGGAAAGCGGGCAGTGAGCGCAACGCAATTAATGTG
AGTTAGCTCACTCATTAGGCACCCCAGGCTTTACACTTTATGCTTCCGGCTCGTATGTTGTGTGGAATTG
TGAGCGGATAACAATTTCACACAGGAAACAGCTATGACCATGATTACGCCAAGCGCGCAATTAACCCTCA
CTAAAGGGAACAAAAGCTGGAGCTGCAAGC
