>Addgene plasmid #141658 | TFORF0672 | depositor partial sequence | sequence record 277111 | Insert
ACCGCCACCATGCCCAGGAGGAAGCAGGAGCAGCCCAAGCGCCTTCCCTCACATGTTAGTAGGCAGGAAG
AGGCGGAGGGAGAGCTCAGTGAAGGAGAACACTGGTATGGAAACTCTTCAGAGACTCCGTCAGAAGCATC
CTATGGGGAAGTCCAGGAGAACTATAAGTTGTCTCTGGAGGACCGGATCCAGGAGCAGTCCACGTCCCCG
GACACCTCCTTGGGAAGCACGACTCCCAGCAGCCACACGTTGGAGCTGGTGGCACTGGACAGTGAGGTCC
TGCGAGACTCACTGCAGTGTCAAGATCACCTTTCCCCGGGAGTGTCTTCTTTGTGTGACGATGACCCAGG
CTCCAACAAGCCCCTGAGCAGCAATTTGAGGCGGCTGCTGGAGGCTGGTTCCCTCAAACTCGATGCTGCA
GCCACGGCTAATGGCAGAGTGGAGTCCCCCGTAAACGTTGGCTCGAACCTCTCCTTTTCCCCGCCTTCCC
ACCACGCCCAGCAGCTCAGTGTTCTGGCCAGGAAGTTGGCCGAGAAGCAGGAACAGAATGACCAATACAC
TCCAAGTAACCGTTTTATATGGAATCAAGGTAAGTGGTTGCCAAACTCAACCACCACCTGCAGCTTGTCT
CCGGATTCAGCCATCCTAAAACTGAAAGCTGCAGCCAATGCCGTTCTGCAGGACAAATCTCTCACCAGGA
CTGAGGAGACCATGCGATTTGAGTCCTTTTCCTCCCCTTTTAGCTCCCAGTCTGCCAGTTCTACCTTGGC
CGCTTTGTCCAAGAAGGTCAGTGAAAGAAGTTTGACTCCTGGTCAGGAGCACCCTCCACCGGCCAGCTCC
TTCCTTTCCCTGGCTTCTATGACCTCCTCAGCGGCCCTTCTGAAGGAGGTGGCCGCAAGGGCTGCGGGCA
GTCTTCTGGCTGAGAAATCATCGCTGCTGCCTGAGGACCCTCTACCGCCCCCGCCTTCAGAGAAGAAACC
AGAAAAAGTCACTCCGCCACCTCCACCGCCACCTCCACCACCTCCACCACCACCACCACAATCCCTGGAA
TTATTATTACTCCCAGTTCCTAAGGGAAGAGTTTCTAAACCCTCCAATTCAGCCTCAGAAGAGGAAAGTG
GAAAGCCTTTCCAGTGTCCAATATGTGGTTTGGTTATTAAAAGGAAGAGTTACTGGAAGCGGCACATGGT
GATTCACACAGGTTTAAAAAGTCATCAGTGTCCGCTCTGTCCATTCCGGTGTGCTCGCAAGGACAATCTC
AAATCCCACATGAAGGTTCATCAGCACCAGGATCGGGGAGAGACCTTTCAGTGCCAGCTGTGCCCTTTTA
CTTCCTCACGCCACTTCAGCCTGAAACTCCACATGCGTTGCCATCAGCACTTCCTGAGGACAGAAGCCAA
GGTGAAGGAGGAGATCCCAGACCCAGATGTCAAGGGATCTCCCCACCTCAGTGACAGTGCCTGCCTGGGG
CAGCAAAGGGAAGGAGGAGGGACAGAGCTAGTGGGGACCATGATGACGTCTAACACTCCAGAGAGGACTA
GCCAGGGAGGGGCTGGCGTCTCGCCTTTGCTGGTGAAGGAGGAACCCAAGGAAGATAACGGCCTGCCCAC
CTCCTTTACTTTGAATGCTGCCGACAGGCCCGCCAACCACACAAAGCTGAAAGACCCCTCCGAGTATGTG
GCCAACAGTGCGTCAGCATTGTTCAGCCAGGACATCTCTGTTAAGATGGCGTCTGATTTTCTCATGAAGC
TGTCAGCTGCAAATCAGAAGGAGCCCATGAATCTTAATTTTAAAGTGAAAGAGGAGCCTAAGGAAGGGGA
GTCCCTAAGCACGACTTTGCCTCGGTCCAGCTATGTGTTCAGCCCGGAATCTGAAGTGTCAGCCCCAGGC
GTCTCTGAGGACGCACTAAAGCCCCAGGAAGGGAAGGGAAGTGTGCTAAGGCGGGATGTGTCAGTCAAAG
CAGCCTCTGAACTTCTCATGAAACTCTCAGCGGAAAGCTACAAGGAAACACAGATGGTGAAGATTAAAGA
GGAACCCATGGAGGTTGACATCCAGGACTCCCATGTCTCGATATCACCCAGCCGGAATGTTGGCTACAGC
ACTTTAATCGGGCGAGAGAAAACCGAACCCTTACAGAAGATGCCAGAGGGCAGAGTACCCCCAGAGAGAA
ACCTCTTCAGTCAGGATATCTCTGTGAAAATGGCTTCCGAGCTCCTCTTTCAACTGTCAGAAAAAGTGAG
CAAAGAGCACAATCATACAAAAGAAAACACCATCCGGACCACGACCAGCCCTTTCTTTTCAGAAGACACA
TTTAGACAATCACCATTCACCTCCAATTCAAAAGAACTGCTGCCCAGTGACTCCGTGCTGCACGGAAGAA
TATCAGCTCCAGAAACAGAAAAGATAGTCCTAGAGGCAGGAAATGGATTACCATCCTGGAAATTCAATGA
CCAGCTTTTTCCCTGTGACGTGTGTGGGAAAGTGTTTGGCCGACAGCAGACATTGTCCCGACACCTCTCG
CTGCACACAGAGGAAAGAAAATACAAATGCCACTTGTGCCCCTATGCTGCTAAGTGCCGTGCAAATCTGA
ACCAGCACTTGACCGTCCATTCCGTGAAGCTGGTGAGTACAGACACCGAGGACATTGTCAGCGCCGTCAC
CTCTGAAGGCAGTGATGGGAAGAAACATCCTTATTATTACAGTTGTCACGTGTGTGGATTTGAGACCGAG
CTCAATGTCCAGTTTGTCAGCCACATGTCACTCCACGTGGACAAGGAGCAGTGGATGTTTTCGATCTGCT
GCACTGCCTGCGACTTCGTCACCATGGAGGAAGCAGAGATAAAGACTCACATTGGCACCAAGCACACAGG
GGAAGACAGGAAGACCCCCAGCGAATCAAATAGCCCCTCTTCATCCTCCCTCTCAGCTCTGAGTGATTCA
GCCAACAGCAAAGATGATTCAGATGGCTCCCAGAAAAACAAGGGCGGGAACAATCTGCTGGTCATCTCTG
TCATGCCTGGGAGCCAGCCCTCACTGAACAGTGAGGAAAAGCCAGAGAAAGGGTTCGAATGTGTTTTTTG
CAACTTTGTCTGCAAGACGAAGAACATGTTTGAGCGTCATCTGCAGATACACCTCATCACCCGGATGTTT
GAGTGTGATGTGTGCCACAAGTTCATGAAGACCCCCGAACAGCTGCTGGAGCATAAGAAATGCCACACTG
TCCCCACCGGTGGGCTCAACTCAGGACAGTGGTAGTAATGAACTAGTCCGTAACTTGAAAGTATTTCGAT
TTCTTGGCTTTATATATCTTGTGGAAAGGACGATTCCAAGAGGGCCTGTTTACGTCT
