>Addgene plasmid #141658 | TFORF0672 | depositor partial sequence | sequence record 277112 | Barcode
TTCCAAGAGGGCCTGTTTACGTCT
